Addgene plasmid #192161: pGW045 AAV-CRISPRa base vector pAAV_OE-U6sgbbSapI(MS2)-EF1a-MPH-WPRE
Purpose: (Empty Backbone) AAV-CRISPRa base vector
Depositing lab: Sidi Chen. Depositing organization: Yale University. Publication: Multiplexed activation of endogenous genes by CRISPRa elicits potent antitumor immunity. Wang G, Chow RD, Bai Z, Zhu L, Errami Y, Dai X, Dong MB, Ye L, Zhang X, Renauer PA, Park JJ, Shen L, Ye H, Fuchs CS, Chen S. Nat Immunol. 2019 Nov;20(11):1494-1505. doi: 10.1038/s41590-019-0500-4. Epub 2019 Oct 14. PubMed 31611701.
Backbone
  Vector backbone: pAAV
  Vector type: AAV
Growth in bacteria
  Bacterial resistance: Ampicillin, 100 μg/mL
  Growth temperature: 37°C
  Growth strain: NEB Stable
  Copy number: High Copy
Gene/Insert
  Gene/Insert name: None
  Mutation: NA
Terms and licenses: Academic/Nonprofit Terms; Industry Terms: Not Available to Industry
How to cite: pGW045 AAV-CRISPRa base vector pAAV_OE-U6sgbbSapI(MS2)-EF1a-MPH-WPRE was a gift from Sidi Chen (Addgene plasmid # 192161 ; http://n2t.net/addgene:192161 ; RRID:Addgene_192161)
