[The description below was written by a language model from this plasmid's Addgene catalogue record and pLannotate feature annotations shown in this document.]
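Description:
pGW045 is an AAV transfer plasmid built on a pAAV backbone and supplied as an empty base vector for CRISPR activation (CRISPRa). It is propagated in E. coli as a high-copy plasmid through a ColE1/pUC-type origin and selected with ampicillin via the β-lactamase gene; an f1 phage origin is also present in the backbone. The payload lies between AAV2 inverted terminal repeats, which provide the signals for replication and packaging into recombinant AAV particles. The right ITR is annotated in full, whereas only short fragments of the left ITR were detected in the sequencing result.

Inside the ITRs are two expression units. A human U6 RNA polymerase III promoter drives an S. pyogenes Cas9 guide RNA scaffold that carries two MS2 stem loops. As the construct name indicates, the spacer position holds a SapI cloning site, so user-defined guide sequences or guide libraries can be inserted there, and no guide is present in the deposited form. Downstream, an EF-1α core promoter with truncated intron A drives "MPH", a fusion of the bacteriophage MS2 coat protein, an activation region of NF-κB p65 (RelA) and the C-terminal activation domain of human HSF1. It is followed by a WPRE to enhance transcript stability and expression; no polyadenylation signal is annotated. The MS2 coat protein binds the hairpins in the guide scaffold, bringing the p65-HSF1 activators to the targeted promoter.

No Cas9 or dCas9 coding sequence is annotated, so a dCas9-based component must be provided separately. The associated publication used multiplexed CRISPRa activation of endogenous genes to elicit antitumor immunity.
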