Features (pLannotate 1.2.2; 23 found; start..end, strand, type, name):
     12..39      +  repeat_region  AAV2 ITR (fragment): inverted terminal repeat of adeno-associated virus serotype 2 inverted
     68..95      +  repeat_region  AAV2 ITR (fragment): inverted terminal repeat of adeno-associated virus serotype 2 inverted
    152..392     +  promoter       U6 promoter: RNA polymerase III promoter for human U6 snRNA
    436..454     +  misc_RNA       MS2 stem loop: stem loop that binds the bacteriophage MS2 coat protein
    465..501     +  misc_RNA       gRNA scaffold (fragment): guide RNA scaffold for the Streptococcus pyogenes CRISPR/Cas9 system
    506..524     +  misc_RNA       MS2 stem loop: stem loop that binds the bacteriophage MS2 coat protein
    535..554     +  misc_RNA       gRNA scaffold (fragment): guide RNA scaffold for the Streptococcus pyogenes CRISPR/Cas9 system
    641..707     +  CDS            small t antigen (fragment): SV40 (simian virus 40) small t antigen
    733..944     +  promoter       EF-1α core promoter: core promoter for human elongation factor EF-1α
    945..1054    +  intron         EF-1α intron A (fragment): intron upstream of the start codon of human EF-1α
   1680..1883    +  intron         EF-1α intron A: truncated intron upstream of the start codon of human EF-1α
   1905..2294    +  CDS            CAPSD_BPMS2: Experimental evidence at protein level: Swiss-Prot protein existence level 1. Acts as a translational repressor of viral replicase synthesis late in infection. This latter function is the result of capsid protein interaction with an RNA hairpin which contains the replicase ribosome-binding site. From Escherichia phage MS2 (Bacteriophage MS2).
   2385..2927    +  CDS            Rela (fragment): TF65_MOUSE - Also known as Nfkb3. Experimental evidence at protein level: Swiss-Prot protein existence level 1. NF-kappa-B is a pleiotropic transcription factor present in almost all cell types and is the endpoint of a series of signal transduction events that are initiated by a vast array of stimuli related to many biological processes such as inflammation, immunity, differentiation, cell growth, tumorigenesis and apoptosis. NF-kappa-B is a homo- or heterodimeric complex formed by the Rel-like domain- containing proteins RELA/p65, RELB, NFKB1/p105, NFKB1/p50, REL and NFKB2/p52. The heterodime
   2952..3323    +  CDS            HSF1: C-terminal activation domain from the human heat shock transcription factor HSF1
   3348..3936    +  misc_feature   WPRE: woodchuck hepatitis virus posttranscriptional regulatory element
   3980..4120    +  repeat_region  AAV2 ITR: inverted terminal repeat of adeno-associated virus serotype 2 inverted
   4125..4176    -  misc_feature   bom (fragment): basis of mobility region from pBR322
   4195..4650    +  rep_origin     f1 ori (sequence partly withheld): f1 bacteriophage origin of replication; arrow indicates direction of (+) strand synthesis
   4651..4700    -  misc_feature   bom (fragment): basis of mobility region from pBR322
   4802..4837    -  CDS            rop (fragment): Rop protein, which maintains plasmids at low copy number; rop
   4932..5036    +  promoter       AmpR promoter: bla
   5037..5897    +  CDS            AmpR: β-lactamase; bla; confers resistance to ampicillin, carbenicillin, and related antibiotics
   6068..6656    +  rep_origin     ori: high-copy-number ColE1/pMB1/pBR322/pUC origin of replication
>Addgene plasmid #192161 | pGW045 AAV-CRISPRa base vector pAAV_OE-U6sgbbSapI(MS2)-EF1a-MPH-WPRE | addgene full sequence | sequence record 375163 | Addgene NGS Result
CCTGCAGGCAGCTGCGCGCTCGCTCGCTCACTGAGGCCGCCCGGGCGTCGGGCGACCTTTGGTCGCCCGG
CCTCAGTGAGCGAGCGAGCGCGCAGAGAGGGAGTGGCCAACTCCATCACTAGGGGTTCCTGCGGCCGCAC
GCGTTCTAGAAGAGGGCCTATTTCCCATGATTCCTTCATATTTGCATATACGATACAAGGCTGTTAGAGA
GATAATTGGAATTAATTTGACTGTAAACACAAAGATATTAGTACAAAATACGTGACGTAGAAAGTAATAA
TTTCTTGGGTAGTTTGCAGTTTTAAAATTATGTTTTAAAATGGACTATCATATGCTTACCGTAACTTGAA
AGTATTTCGATTTCTTGGCTTTATATATCTTGTGGAAAGGACGAAACACCGGAAGAGCGAGCTCTTCTGT
TTTAGAGCTAGGCCAACATGAGGATCACCCATGTCTGCAGGGCCTAGCAAGTTAAAATAAGGCTAGTCCG
TTATCAACTTGGCCAACATGAGGATCACCCATGTCTGCAGGGCCAAGTGGCACCGAGTCGGTGCTTTTTT
GGATCCAAGCTTGGCGTAACTAGATCTTGAGACAAATGGGACAGCAGAGATCCAGTTTGGTTAATTAGCT
AGCTGCAAAGATGGATAAAGTTTTAAACAGAGAGGAATCTTTGCAGCTAATGGACCTTCTAGGTCTTGAA
AGGAGTGGGAATTGGCTCCGGTGCCCGTCAGTGGGCAGAGCGCACATCGCCCACAGTCCCCGAGAAGTTG
GGGGGAGGGGTCGGCAATTGAACCGGTGCCTAGAGAAGGTGGCGCGGGGTAAACTGGGAAAGTGATGTCG
TGTACTGGCTCCGCCTTTTTCCCGAGGGTGGGGGAGAACCGTATATAAGTGCAGTAGTCGCCGTGAACGT
TCTTTTTCGCAACGGGTTTGCCGCCAGAACACAGGTAAGTGCCGTGTGTGGTTCCCGCGGGCCTGGCCTC
TTTACGGGTTATGGCCCTTGCGTGCCTTGAATTACTTCCACCTGGCTGCAGTACGTGATTCTTGATCCCG
AGCTTCGGGTTGGAAGTGGGTGGGAGAGTTCGAGGCCTTGCGCTTAAGGAGCCCCTTCGCCTCGTGCTTG
AGTTGAGGCCTGGCCTGGGCGCTGGGGCCGCCGCGTGCGAATCTGGTGGCACCTTCGCGCCTGTCTCGCT
GCTTTCGATAAGTCTCTAGCCATTTAAAATTTTTGATGACCTGCTGCGACGCTTTTTTTCTGGCAAGATA
GTCTTGTAAATGCGGGCCAAGATCTGCACACTGGTATTTCGGTTTTTGGGGCCGCGGGCGGCGACGGGGC
CCGTGCGTCCCAGCGCACATGTTCGGCGAGGCGGGGCCTGCGAGCGCGGCCACCGAGAATCGGACGGGGG
TAGTCTCAAGCTGGCCGGCCTGCTCTGGTGCCTGGCCTCGCGCCGCCGTGTATCGCCCCGCCCTGGGCGG
CAAGGCTGGCCCGGTCGGCACCAGTTGCGTGAGCGGAAAGATGGCCGCTTCCCGGCCCTGCTGCAGGGAG
CTCAAAATGAAGGACGCGGCGCTCGGGAGAGCGGGCGGGTGAGTCACCCACACAAAGGAAAAGGGCCTTT
CCGTCCTCAGCCGTCGCTTCATGTGACTCCACGGAGTACCGGGCGCCGTCCAGGCACCTCGATTAGTTCT
CGAGCTTTTGGAGTACGTCGTCTTTAGGTTGGGGGGAGGGGTTTTATGCGATGGAGTTTCCCCACACTGA
GTGGGTGGAGACTGAAGTTAGGCCAGCTTGGCACTTGATGTAATTCTCCTTGGAATTTGCCCTTTTTGAG
TTTGGATCTTGGTTCATTCTCAAGCCTCAGACAGTGGTTCAAAGTTTTTTTCTTCCATTTCAGGTGTCGT
GACGTACGGCCACCATGGCTTCAAACTTTACTCAGTTCGTGCTCGTGGACAATGGTGGGACAGGGGATGT
GACAGTGGCTCCTTCTAATTTCGCTAATGGGGTGGCAGAGTGGATCAGCTCCAACTCACGGAGCCAGGCC
TACAAGGTGACATGCAGCGTCAGGCAGTCTAGTGCCCAGAAGAGAAAGTATACCATCAAGGTGGAGGTCC
CCAAAGTGGCTACCCAGACAGTGGGCGGAGTCGAACTGCCTGTCGCCGCTTGGAGGTCCTACCTGAACAT
GGAGCTCACTATCCCAATTTTCGCTACCAATTCTGACTGTGAACTCATCGTGAAGGCAATGCAGGGGCTC
CTCAAAGACGGTAATCCTATCCCTTCCGCCATCGCCGCTAACTCAGGTATCTACAGCGCTGGAGGAGGTG
GAAGCGGAGGAGGAGGAAGCGGAGGAGGAGGTAGCGGACCTAAGAAAAAGAGGAAGGTGGCGGCCGCTGG
ATCCCCTTCAGGGCAGATCAGCAACCAGGCCCTGGCTCTGGCCCCTAGCTCCGCTCCAGTGCTGGCCCAG
ACTATGGTGCCCTCTAGTGCTATGGTGCCTCTGGCCCAGCCACCTGCTCCAGCCCCTGTGCTGACCCCAG
GACCACCCCAGTCACTGAGCGCTCCAGTGCCCAAGTCTACACAGGCCGGCGAGGGGACTCTGAGTGAAGC
TCTGCTGCACCTGCAGTTCGACGCTGATGAGGACCTGGGAGCTCTGCTGGGGAACAGCACCGATCCCGGA
GTGTTCACAGATCTGGCCTCCGTGGACAACTCTGAGTTTCAGCAGCTGCTGAATCAGGGCGTGTCCATGT
CTCATAGTACAGCCGAACCAATGCTGATGGAGTACCCCGAAGCCATTACCCGGCTGGTGACCGGCAGCCA
GCGGCCCCCCGACCCCGCTCCAACTCCCCTGGGAACCAGCGGCCTGCCTAATGGGCTGTCCGGAGATGAA
GACTTCTCAAGCATCGCTGATATGGACTTTAGTGCCCTGCTGTCACAGATTTCCTCTAGTGGGCAGGGAG
GAGGTGGAAGCGGCTTCAGCGTGGACACCAGTGCCCTGCTGGACCTGTTCAGCCCCTCGGTGACCGTGCC
CGACATGAGCCTGCCTGACCTTGACAGCAGCCTGGCCAGTATCCAAGAGCTCCTGTCTCCCCAGGAGCCC
CCCAGGCCTCCCGAGGCAGAGAACAGCAGCCCGGATTCAGGGAAGCAGCTGGTGCACTACACAGCGCAGC
CGCTGTTCCTGCTGGACCCCGGCTCCGTGGACACCGGGAGCAACGACCTGCCGGTGCTGTTTGAGCTGGG
AGAGGGCTCCTACTTCTCCGAAGGGGACGGCTTCGCCGAGGACCCCACCATCTCCCTGCTGACAGGCTCG
GAGCCTCCCAAAGCCAAGGACCCCACTGTCTCCTAAGAATTCACGCGTTAAGTCGACAATCAACCTCTGG
ATTACAAAATTTGTGAAAGATTGACTGGTATTCTTAACTATGTTGCTCCTTTTACGCTATGTGGATACGC
TGCTTTAATGCCTTTGTATCATGCTATTGCTTCCCGTATGGCTTTCATTTTCTCCTCCTTGTATAAATCC
TGGTTGCTGTCTCTTTATGAGGAGTTGTGGCCCGTTGTCAGGCAACGTGGCGTGGTGTGCACTGTGTTTG
CTGACGCAACCCCCACTGGTTGGGGCATTGCCACCACCTGTCAGCTCCTTTCCGGGACTTTCGCTTTCCC
CCTCCCTATTGCCACGGCGGAACTCATCGCCGCCTGCCTTGCCCGCTGCTGGACAGGGGCTCGGCTGTTG
GGCACTGACAATTCCGTGGTGTTGTCGGGGAAATCATCGTCCTTTCCTTGGCTGCTCGCCTGTGTTGCCA
CCTGGATTCTGCGCGGGACGTCCTTCTGCTACGTCCCTTCGGCCCTCAATCCAGCGGACCTTCCTTCCCG
CGGCCTGCTGCCGGCTCTGCGGCCTCTTCCGCGTCTTCGCCTTCGCCCTCAGACGAGTCGGATCTCCCTT
TGGGCCGCCTCCCCGCGTCGACTTTAAGACCAATGACCACGTGCGGACCGAGCGGCCGCAGGAACCCCTA
GTGATGGAGTTGGCCACTCCCTCTCTGCGCGCTCGCTCGCTCACTGAGGCCGGGCGACCAAAGGTCGCCC
GACGCCCGGGCTTTGCCCGGGCGGCCTCAGTGAGCGAGCGAGCGCGCAGCTGCCTGCAGGGGCGCCTGAT
GCGGTATTTTCTCCTTACGCATCTGTGCGGTATTTCACACCGCATA
[95 nt withheld, positions 4177-4271]
T
[46 nt withheld, positions 4273-4318]
C
[141 nt withheld, positions 4320-4460]
CCTTTGACGTTGGAGTCCACGTTCTTT
[37 nt withheld, positions 4488-4524]
ACTCTATCTCGGGCTATTCTTTTGATTTATAAGGGATTTTGCCGATTTCGGTCTATTGGTTAAAAAATGA
GCTGATTTAACAAAAATTTAACGCGAATTTTAACAAAATATTAACGTTTACAATTTTATGGTGCACTCTC
AGTACAATCTGCTCTGATGCCGCATAGTTAAGCCAGCCCCGACACCCGCCAACACCCGCTGACGCGCCCT
GACGGGCTTGTCTGCTCCCGGCATCCGCTTACAGACAAGCTGTGACCGTCTCCGGGAGCTGCATGTGTCA
GAGGTTTTCACCGTCATCACCGAAACGCGCGAGACGAAAGGGCCTCGTGATACGCCTATTTTTATAGGTT
AATGTCATGATAATAATGGTTTCTTAGACGTCAGGTGGCACTTTTCGGGGAAATGTGCGCGGAACCCCTA
TTTGTTTATTTTTCTAAATACATTCAAATATGTATCCGCTCATGAGACAATAACCCTGATAAATGCTTCA
ATAATATTGAAAAAGGAAGAGTATGAGTATTCAACATTTCCGTGTCGCCCTTATTCCCTTTTTTGCGGCA
TTTTGCCTTCCTGTTTTTGCTCACCCAGAAACGCTGGTGAAAGTAAAAGATGCTGAAGATCAGTTGGGTG
CACGAGTGGGTTACATCGAACTGGATCTCAACAGCGGTAAGATCCTTGAGAGTTTTCGCCCCGAAGAACG
TTTTCCAATGATGAGCACTTTTAAAGTTCTGCTATGTGGCGCGGTATTATCCCGTATTGACGCCGGGCAA
GAGCAACTCGGTCGCCGCATACACTATTCTCAGAATGACTTGGTTGAGTACTCACCAGTCACAGAAAAGC
ATCTTACGGATGGCATGACAGTAAGAGAATTATGCAGTGCTGCCATAACCATGAGTGATAACACTGCGGC
CAACTTACTTCTGACAACGATCGGAGGACCGAAGGAGCTAACCGCTTTTTTGCACAACATGGGGGATCAT
GTAACTCGCCTTGATCGTTGGGAACCGGAGCTGAATGAAGCCATACCAAACGACGAGCGTGACACCACGA
TGCCTGTAGCAATGGCAACAACGTTGCGCAAACTATTAACTGGCGAACTACTTACTCTAGCTTCCCGGCA
ACAATTAATAGACTGGATGGAGGCGGATAAAGTTGCAGGACCACTTCTGCGCTCGGCCCTTCCGGCTGGC
TGGTTTATTGCTGATAAATCTGGAGCCGGTGAGCGTGGGTCTCGCGGTATCATTGCAGCACTGGGGCCAG
ATGGTAAGCCCTCCCGTATCGTAGTTATCTACACGACGGGGAGTCAGGCAACTATGGATGAACGAAATAG
ACAGATCGCTGAGATAGGTGCCTCACTGATTAAGCATTGGTAACTGTCAGACCAAGTTTACTCATATATA
CTTTAGATTGATTTAAAACTTCATTTTTAATTTAAAAGGATCTAGGTGAAGATCCTTTTTGATAATCTCA
TGACCAAAATCCCTTAACGTGAGTTTTCGTTCCACTGAGCGTCAGACCCCGTAGAAAAGATCAAAGGATC
TTCTTGAGATCCTTTTTTTCTGCGCGTAATCTGCTGCTTGCAAACAAAAAAACCACCGCTACCAGCGGTG
GTTTGTTTGCCGGATCAAGAGCTACCAACTCTTTTTCCGAAGGTAACTGGCTTCAGCAGAGCGCAGATAC
CAAATACTGTTCTTCTAGTGTAGCCGTAGTTAGGCCACCACTTCAAGAACTCTGTAGCACCGCCTACATA
CCTCGCTCTGCTAATCCTGTTACCAGTGGCTGCTGCCAGTGGCGATAAGTCGTGTCTTACCGGGTTGGAC
TCAAGACGATAGTTACCGGATAAGGCGCAGCGGTCGGGCTGAACGGGGGGTTCGTGCACACAGCCCAGCT
TGGAGCGAACGACCTACACCGAACTGAGATACCTACAGCGTGAGCTATGAGAAAGCGCCACGCTTCCCGA
AGGGAGAAAGGCGGACAGGTATCCGGTAAGCGGCAGGGTCGGAACAGGAGAGCGCACGAGGGAGCTTCCA
GGGGGAAACGCCTGGTATCTTTATAGTCCTGTCGGGTTTCGCCACCTCTGACTTGAGCGTCGATTTTTGT
GATGCTCGTCAGGGGGGCGGAGCCTATGGAAAAACGCCAGCAACGCGGCCTTTTTACGGTTCCTGGCCTT
TTGCTGGCCTTTTGCTCACATGT
